Addgene plasmid #14016: RCAS(B) hSmo (CT#495)
Depositing lab: Cliff Tabin. Depositing organization: Harvard Medical School.
Backbone
  Vector backbone: RCASBP(B)
  Backbone size w/o insert (bp): 11600
  Vector type: Retroviral ; avian expression
Growth in bacteria
  Bacterial resistance: Ampicillin, 100 μg/mL
  Growth temperature: 37°C
  Growth strain: DH5alpha
  Copy number: Low Copy
Gene/Insert
  Gene/Insert name: Smoothened (alt name: Smo)
  Species: H. sapiens (human)
  Entrez Gene: SMO (a.k.a. CRJS, FZD11, Gx, PHLS, SMOH)
  Cloning method: Restriction Enzyme; 5′ cloning site ClaI (not destroyed); 3′ cloning site ClaI (not destroyed)
  Sequencing primers: 5′ RCAS-F
Terms and licenses: Academic/Nonprofit Terms; Industry Terms: Not Available to Industry
Depositor comments: From Ed Laufer.
How to cite: RCAS(B) hSmo (CT#495) was a gift from Cliff Tabin (Addgene plasmid # 14016 ; http://n2t.net/addgene:14016 ; RRID:Addgene_14016)
