[The description below was written by a language model from this plasmid's Addgene catalogue record.]
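Description:
RCAS(B) hSmo is a replication-competent avian retroviral expression construct built on the RCASBP(B) backbone, which is listed at about 11.6 kb without the insert. RCAS vectors derive from Rous sarcoma virus: the src oncogene has been replaced by a cloning site, while the viral gag, pol and env genes are kept between the long terminal repeats. Transfected avian cells therefore produce infectious virus that spreads through susceptible tissue. "BP" denotes the Bryan high-titre polymerase variant of this vector family, and "(B)" indicates a subgroup B envelope, which determines which avian host cells can be infected. In bacteria the plasmid is maintained at low copy number under ampicillin selection. The record includes no feature table, so individual backbone elements such as the origin of replication are not itemised.

The payload is human Smoothened (SMO), the seven-pass transmembrane signal transducer of the Hedgehog pathway. It was inserted at the ClaI site, and ClaI sites are preserved on both sides of the insert. Because the same enzyme was used at both ends, cloning was non-directional, and the record does not explicitly confirm the insert's orientation. In RCAS vectors generally, a gene at this position is expressed from a spliced subgenomic message driven by the viral LTR rather than from a dedicated internal promoter. The entry mentions no tags, reporters or mutations, and does not say whether the insert is the wild-type or an activated form.

The record states no specific purpose. Vectors of this type are typically used to misexpress genes in chick embryos or cultured avian cells, here presumably to study Hedgehog signalling during development.
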