>Addgene plasmid #14016 | RCAS(B) hSmo (CT#495) | addgene partial sequence | sequence record 20210 | RCAS-F 5'-ACATGGGTGGTGGTATAGCGCTTGCG-3'
GCTATTGGTATTGTGAATACGCTTTTGTCTGTGTGCTGCAGGAGCTGAGCTGACTCTGCTGGTGGCCTCG
CGTACCACTGTGGCATCGATTCTAGACCACTGTGGCCAGGCGGTAGCTGGGACGTGCAGCCGACCACCAT
GGCCGCTGCCCGCCCAGCGCGGGGGCCGGAGCTCCCGCTCCTGGGGCTGCTGCTGCTGCTGCTGCTGGGG
GACCCGGGCCGGGGGGCGGCCTCGAGCGGGAACGCGACCGGGCCTGGGCCTCGGAGCGCGGGCGGGAGCG
CGAGGAGGAGCGCGGCGGTGACTGGCCCTCCGCCGCCGCTGAGCCACTGCGGCCGGGCTGCCCCCTGCGA
GCCGCTGCGCTACAACGTGTGCCTGGGCTCGGTGCTGCCCTACGGGGCCACCTCCACACTGCTGGCCGGA
GACTCGGACTCCCAGGAGGAAGCGCACGGCAAGCTCGTGCTCTGGTCGGGCCTCCGGAATGCCCCCCGCT
GCTGGGCAGTGATCCAGCCCCTGCTGTGTGCCGTATACATGCCCAAGTGTGAGAATGACCGGGTGGAGCT
GCCCAGCCGTACCCTCTGCCAGGCCACCCGAGGCCCCTGTGCCATCGTGGAGAGGGAGCGGGGCTGGCCT
GACTTCCTGCGCTGCACTCCTGACCGCTTCCCTG
